>Addgene plasmid #86583 | Ubiquitin G76C | addgene full sequence | sequence record 171215 | Addgene NGS Result
CCGACACCATCGAATGGTGCAAAACCTTTCGCGGTATGGCATGATAGCGCCCGGAAGAGAGTCAATTCAG
GGTGGTGAATGTGAAACCAGTAACGTTATACGATGTCGCAGAGTATGCCGGTGTCTCTTATCAGACCGTT
TCCCGCGTGGTGAACCAGGCCAGCCACGTTTCTGCGAAAACGCGGGAAAAAGTGGAAGCGGCGATGGCGG
AGCTGAATTACATTCCCAACCGCGTGGCACAACAACTGGCGGGCAAACAGTCGTTGCTGATTGGCGTTGC
CACCTCCAGTCTGGCCCTGCACGCGCCGTCGCAAATTGTCGCGGCGATTAAATCTCGCGCCGATCAACTG
GGTGCCAGCGTGGTGGTGTCGATGGTAGAACGAAGCGGCGTCGAAGCCTGTAAAGCGGCGGTGCACAATC
TTCTCGCGCAACGCGTCAGTGGGCTGATCATTAACTATCCGCTGGATGACCAGGATGCCATTGCTGTGGA
AGCTGCCTGCACTAATGTTCCGGCGTTATTTCTTGATGTCTCTGACCAGACACCCATCAACAGTATTATT
TTCTCCCATGAAGACGGTACGCGACTGGGCGTGGAGCATCTGGTCGCATTGGGTCACCAGCAAATCGCGC
TGTTAGCGGGCCCATTAAGTTCTGTCTCGGCGCGTCTGCGTCTGGCTGGCTGGCATAAATATCTCACTCG
CAATCAAATTCAGCCGATAGCGGAACGGGAAGGCGACTGGAGTGCCATGTCCGGTTTTCAACAAACCATG
CAAATGCTGAATGAGGGCATCGTTCCCACTGCGATGCTGGTTGCCAACGATCAGATGGCGCTGGGCGCAA
TGCGCGCCATTACCGAGTCCGGGCTGCGCGTTGGTGCGGATATTTCGGTAGTGGGATACGACGATACCGA
AGACAGCTCATGTTATATCCCGCCGTTAACCACCATCAAACAGGATTTTCGCCTGCTGGGGCAAACCAGC
GTGGACCGCTTGCTGCAACTCTCTCAGGGCCAGGCGGTGAAGGGCAATCAGCTGTTGCCCGTCTCACTGG
TGAAAAGAAAAACCACCCTGGCGCCCAATACACAAACCGCCTCTCCCCGCGCGTTGGCCGATTCATTAAT
GCAGCTGGCACGACAGGTTTCCCGACTGGAAAGCGGGCAGTGAGCGCAACGCAATTAATGTAAGTTAGCT
CACTCATTAGGCACAATTCTCATGTTTGACAGCTTATCATCGACTGCACGGTGCACCAATGCTTCTGGCG
TCAGGCAGCCATCGGAAGCTGTGGTATGGCTGTGCAGGTCGTAAATCACTGCATAATTCGTGTCGCTCAA
GGCGCACTCCCGTTCTGGATAATGTTTTTTGCGCCGACATCATAACGGTTCTGGCAAATATTCTGAAATG
AGCTGTTGACAATTAATCATCGGCTCGTATAATGTGTGGAATTGTGAGCGGATAACAATTTCACACAGGA
AACAGCCAGTCCGTTTAGGTGTTTTCACGAGCAATTGACCAACAAGGACCATAGATTATGAAAATCCATC
ACCATCACCATCACGAAGAAGGTAAACTGGTAATCTGGATTAACGGCGATAAAGGCTATAACGGTCTCGC
TGAAGTCGGTAAGAAATTCGAGAAAGATACCGGAATTAAAGTCACCGTTGAGCATCCGGATAAACTGGAA
GAGAAATTCCCACAGGTTGCGGCAACTGGCGATGGCCCTGACATTATCTTCTGGGCACACGACCGCTTTG
GTGGCTACGCTCAATCTGGCCTGTTGGCTGAAATCACCCCGGACAAAGCGTTCCAGGACAAGCTGTATCC
GTTTACCTGGGATGCCGTACGTTACAACGGCAAGCTGATTGCTTACCCGATCGCTGTTGAAGCGTTATCG
CTGATTTATAACAAAGATCTGCTGCCGAACCCGCCAAAAACCTGGGAAGAGATCCCGGCGCTGGATAAAG
AACTGAAAGCGAAAGGTAAGAGCGCGCTGATGTTCAACCTGCAAGAACCGTACTTCACCTGGCCGCTGAT
TGCTGCTGACGGGGGTTATGCGTTCAAGTATGAAAACGGCAAGTACGACATTAAAGACGTGGGCGTGGAT
AACGCTGGCGCGAAAGCGGGTCTGACCTTCCTGGTTGACCTGATTAAAAACAAACACATGAATGCAGACA
CCGATTACTCCATCGCAGAAGCTGCCTTTAATAAAGGCGAAACAGCGATGACCATCAACGGCCCGTGGGC
ATGGTCCAACATCGACACCAGCAAAGTGAATTATGGTGTAACGGTACTGCCGACCTTCAAGGGTCAACCA
TCCAAACCGTTCGTTGGCGTGCTGAGCGCAGGTATTAACGCCGCCAGTCCGAACAAAGAGCTGGCAAAAG
AGTTCCTCGAAAACTATCTGCTGACTGATGAAGGTCTGGAAGCGGTTAATAAAGACAAACCGCTGGGTGC
CGTAGCGCTGAAGTCTTACGAGGAAGAGTTGGTGAAAGATCCGCGTATTGCCGCCACTATGGAAAACGCC
CAGAAAGGTGAAATCATGCCGAACATCCCGCAGATGTCCGCTTTCTGGTATGCCGTGCGTACTGCGGTGA
TCAACGCCGCCAGCGGTCGTCAGACTGTCGATGAAGCCCTGAAAGACGCGCAGACTAATTCGAGCTCTGA
AAACCTGTATTTTCAGTCCATGGCTCAGATCTTCGTCAAGACGTTAACCGGTAAAACCATAACTCTGGAA
GTTGAACCATCCGATACCATCGAAAACGTTAAGGCTAAAATTCAAGACAAGGAAGGAATTCCACCTGATC
AACAAAGATTGATCTTTGCCGGTAAGCAGCTCGAGGACGGTAGAACGCTGTCTGATTACAACATTCAGAA
GGAGTCGACCTTACATCTTGTCTTAAGACTAAGAGGTTGCTAAGGATCCGAATTCCCTGCAGGTAATTAA
ATAAGCTTCAAATAAAACGAAAGGCTCAGTCGAAAGACTGGGCCTTTCGTTTTATCTGTTGTTTGTCGGT
GAACGCTCTCCTGAGTAGGACAAATCCGCCGGGAGCGGATTTGAACGTTGCGAAGCAACGGCCCGGAGGG
TGGCGGGCAGGACGCCCGCCATAAACTGCCAGGCATCAAATTAAGCAGAAGGCCATCCTGACGGATGGCC
TTTTTGCGTTTCTACAAACTCTTTCGGTCCGTTGTTTATTTTTCTAAATACATTCAAATATGTATCCGCT
CATGAGACAATAACCCTGATAAATGCTTCAATAATATTGAAAAAGGAAGAGTATGAGTATTCAACATTTC
CGTGTCGCCCTTATTCCCTTTTTTGCGGCATTTTGCCTTCCTGTTTTTGCTCACCCAGAAACGCTGGTGA
AAGTAAAAGATGCTGAAGATCAGTTGGGTGCACGAGTGGGTTACATCGAACTGGATCTCAACAGCGGTAA
GATCCTTGAGAGTTTTCGCCCCGAAGAACGTTTCCCAATGATGAGCACTTTTAAAGTTCTGCTATGTGGC
GCGGTATTATCCCGTGTTGACGCCTGGCAAGAGCAACTCGGTCGCCGCATACACTATTCTCAGAATGACT
TGGTTGAGTACTCACCAGTCACAGAAAAGCATCTTACGGATGGCATGACAGTAAGAGAATTATGCAGTGC
TGCCATAACCATGAGTGATAACACTGCGGCCAACTTACTTCTGACAACGATCGGAGGACCGAAGGAGCTA
ACCGCTTTTTTGCACAACATGGGGGATCATGTAACTCGCCTTGATCGTTGGGAACCGGAGCTGAATGAAG
CCATACCAAACGACGAGCGTGACACCACGATGCCTGTAGCAATGGCAACAACGTTGCGCAAACTATTAAC
TGGCGAACTACTTACTCTAGCTTCCCGGCAACAATTAATAGACTGGATGGAGGCGGATAAAGTTGCAGGA
CCACTTCTGCGCTCGGCCCTTCCGGCTGGCTGGTTTATTGCTGATAAATCTGGAGCCGGTGAGCGTGGGT
CTCGCGGTATCATTGCAGCACTGGGGCCAGATGGTAAGCCCTCCCGTATCGTAGTTATCTACACGACGGG
GAGTCAGGCAACTATGGATGAACGAAATAGACAGATCGCTGAGATAGGTGCCTCACTGATTAAGCATTGG
TAACTGTCAGACCAAGTTTACTCATATATACTTTAGATTGATTTCCTTAGGACTGAGCGTCAACCCCGTA
GAAAAGATCAAAGGATCTTCTTGAGATCCTTTTTTTCTGCGCGTAATCTGCTGCTTGCAAACAAAAAAAC
CACCGCTACCAGCGGTGGTTTGTTTGCCGGATCAAGAGCTACCAACTCTTTTTCCGAAGGTAACTGGCTT
CAGCAGAGCGCAGATACCAAATACTGTCCTTCTAGTGTAGCCGTAGTTAGGCCACCACTTCAAGAACTCT
GTAGCACCGCCTACATACCTCGCTCTGCTAATCCTGTTACCAGTGGCTGCTGCCAGTGGCGATAAGTCGT
GTCTTACCGGGTTGGACTCAAGACGATAGTTACCGGATAAGGCGCAGCGGTCGGGCTGAACGGGGGGTTC
GTGCACACAGCCCAGCTTGGAGCGAACGACCTACACCGAACTGAGATACCTACAGCGTGAGCTATGAGAA
AGCGCCACGCTTCCCGAAGGGAGAAAGGCGGACAGGTATCCGGTAAGCGGCAGGGTCGGAACAGGAGAGC
GCACGAGGGAGCTTCCAGGGGGAAACGCCTGGTATCTTTATAGTCCTGTCGGGTTTCGCCACCTCTGACT
TGAGCGTCGATTTTTGTGATGCTCGTCAGGGGGGCGGAGCCTATGGAAAAACGCCAGCAACGCGGCCTTT
TTACGGTTCCTGGCCTTTTGCTGGCCTTTTGCTCACATGTTCTTTCCTGCGTTATCCCCTGATTCTGTGG
ATAACCGTATTACCGCCTTTGAGTGAGCTGATACCGCTCGCCGCAGCCGAACGACCGAGCGCAGCGAGTC
AGTGAGCGAGGAAGCGGAAGAGCGCCTGATGCGGTATTTTCTCCTTACGCATCTGTGCGGTATTTCACAC
CGCATATAAGGTGCACTGTGACTGGGTCATGGCTGCGCCCCGACACCCGCCAACACCCGCTGACGCGCCC
TGACGGGCTTGTCTGCTCCCGGCATCCGCTTACAGACAAGCTGTGACCGTCTCCGGGAGCTGCATGTGTC
AGAGGTTTTCACCGTCATCACCGAAACGCGCGAGGCAGCTGCGGTAAAGCTCATCAGCGTGGTCGTGCAG
CGATTCACAGATGTCTGCCTGTTCATCCGCGTCCAGCTCGTTGAGTTTCTCCAGAAGCGTTAATGTCTGG
CTTCTGATAAAGCGGGCCATGTTAAGGGCGGTTTTTTCCTGTTTGGTCACTGATGCCTCCGTGTAAGGGG
GATTTCTGTTCATGGGGGTAATGATACCGATGAAACGAGAGAGGATGCTCACGATACGGGTTACTGATGA
TGAACATGCCCGGTTACTGGAACGTTGTGAGGGTAAACAACTGGCGGTATGGATGCGGCGGGACCAGAGA
AAAATCACTCAGGGTCAATGCCAGCGCTTCGTTAATACAGATGTAGGTGTTCCACAGGGTAGCCAGCAGC
ATCCTGCGATGCAGATCCGGAACATAATGGTGCAGGGCGCTGACTTCCGCGTTTCCAGACTTTACGAAAC
ACGGAAACCGAAGACCATTCATGTTGTTGCTCAGGTCGCAGACGTTTTGCAGCAGCAGTCGCTTCACGTT
CGCTCGCGTATCGGTGATTCATTCTGCTAACCAGTAAGGCAACCCCGCCAGCCTAGCCGGGTCCTCAACG
ACAGGAGCACGATCATGCGCACCCGTGGCCAGGACCCAACGCTGCCCGAAATT
Features (pLannotate 1.2.2; 19 found; start..end, strand, type, name):
      3..80      +  promoter       lacIq promoter: lacI (mutant); In the lacIq allele, a single base change in the promoter boosts expression of the lacI gene about 10-fold.
     81..1163    +  CDS            lacI: lac repressor; lacI; The lac repressor binds to the lac operator to inhibit transcription in E. coli. This inhibition can be relieved by adding lactose or isopropyl-β-D-thiogalactopyranoside (IPTG).
   1176..1197    +  protein_bind   CAP binding site: CAP binding activates transcription in the presence of cAMP. E. coli catabolite activator protein
   1216..1233    +  promoter       tet promoter (fragment): E. coli promoter for tetracycline efflux protein gene
   1406..1434    +  promoter       tac promoter: strong E. coli promoter; hybrid between the trp and lac UV5 promoters
   1442..1458    +  protein_bind   lac operator: The lac repressor binds to the lac operator to inhibit transcription in E. coli. This inhibition can be relieved by adding lactose or isopropyl-β-D-thiogalactopyranoside (IPTG). lac repressor encoded by lacI
   1537..1554    +  CDS            7xHis (fragment): 6xHis affinity tag
   1554..2646    +  CDS            MBP (fragment): maltose binding protein from E. coli; malE (mutated); This version of the gene does not encode a signal sequence, so MBP will remain in the cytosol.
   2659..2679    +  CDS            TEV site: tobacco etch virus (TEV) protease recognition and cleavage site
   2716..2904    +  CDS            UBIQ_LUMTE: Experimental evidence at protein level: Swiss-Prot protein existence level 1. Ubiquitin exists either covalently attached to another protein, or free (unanchored). When covalently bound, it is conjugated to target proteins via an isopeptide bond either as a monomer (monoubiquitin), a polymer linked via different Lys residues of the ubiquitin (polyubiquitin chains) or a linear polymer linked via the initiator Met of the ubiquitin (linear polyubiquitin chains). Polyubiquitin chains, when attached to a target protein, have different functions depending on the Lys residue of the ubiquitin that is
   2949..3035    +  terminator     rrnB T1 terminator: Escherichia coli rrnB; transcription terminator T1 from the E. coli rrnB gene
   3127..3154    +  terminator     rrnB T2 terminator: transcription terminator T2 from the E. coli rrnB gene
   3201..3272    +  promoter       AmpR promoter: bla
   3273..4133    +  CDS            AmpR: β-lactamase; bla; confers resistance to ampicillin, carbenicillin, and related antibiotics
   4221..4809    +  rep_origin     ori: high-copy-number ColE1/pMB1/pBR322/pUC origin of replication
   4995..5047    -  misc_feature   bom (fragment): basis of mobility region from pBR322
   5058..5077    -  misc_feature   bom (fragment): basis of mobility region from pBR322
   5179..5370    -  CDS            rop: Rop protein, which maintains plasmids at low copy number; rop
   5387..5767    +  CDS            YPB1_ECOLX: Protein predicted: Swiss-Prot protein existence level 4. From Escherichia coli.
