[The description below was written by a language model from this plasmid's Addgene catalogue record and pLannotate feature annotations shown in this document.]
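Description:
Ubiquitin G76C is a 5,863-nt bacterial expression plasmid built on the pMAL-c5X backbone for producing a human ubiquitin variant in E. coli. It replicates from a ColE1/pMB1-type origin. The backbone also carries the rop gene and fragments of the pBR322 bom region, and Rop keeps plasmid numbers down, which fits the catalogue's low-copy designation even though the automated annotation gives the origin a generic high-copy label. Selection is by ampicillin through the bla β-lactamase gene under its own promoter.

The expression cassette is driven by the tac promoter, a strong trp/lac hybrid, followed by a lac operator. A plasmid-borne lacI gene under the enhanced lacIq promoter supplies enough repressor to keep the cassette off until it is induced with IPTG. The open reading frame encodes an N-terminal His6 tag, then maltose-binding protein lacking its signal sequence so that the fusion stays in the cytosol, then a TEV protease recognition site and the ubiquitin coding sequence. The rrnB T1 and T2 terminators close the transcription unit. The annotation tool matched the ubiquitin segment to a non-human Swiss-Prot entry, which likely reflects ubiquitin's strong conservation across species, since the catalogue lists the insert as human (UBC).

The His6-MBP partner allows affinity purification on nickel or amylose resin and generally improves solubility, and TEV cleavage then releases ubiquitin from the tags. The G76C mutation replaces the C-terminal glycine with cysteine. This provides a reactive thiol at the position normally used for conjugation, in line with the stated purpose of cross-linking studies.
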