Addgene plasmid #86583: Ubiquitin G76C
Purpose: Bacterial expression of Ubiquitin G76C for cross linking studies
Depositing lab: Sharon Rozovsky. Depositing organization: University of Delaware. Publication: Utilizing Selenocysteine for Expressed Protein Ligation and Bioconjugations. Liu J, Chen Q, Rozovsky S. J Am Chem Soc. 2017 Feb 10. doi: 10.1021/jacs.6b10991. PubMed 28186733.
Backbone
  Vector backbone: pMAL-c5X
  Vector type: Bacterial Expression
Growth in bacteria
  Bacterial resistance: Ampicillin, 100 μg/mL
  Growth temperature: 37°C
  Growth strain: DH5alpha
  Copy number: Low Copy
Gene/Insert
  Gene/Insert name: Ubiquitin
  Species: H. sapiens (human)
  Mutation: TEV site; G76C
  Entrez Gene: UBC (a.k.a. HMG20)
  Promoter: Tac
  Tag / fusion protein: His6-MBP (N terminal on backbone)
  Cloning method: Unknown
  Sequencing primers: 5′ MBP-F; 3′ TGTCCTACTCAGGAGAGCGTTCAC
Terms and licenses: Academic/Nonprofit Terms; Industry Terms
How to cite: Ubiquitin G76C was a gift from Sharon Rozovsky (Addgene plasmid # 86583 ; http://n2t.net/addgene:86583 ; RRID:Addgene_86583)
