>Addgene plasmid #86583 | Ubiquitin G76C | depositor partial sequence | sequence record 168779 | C-term of MBP-TEV site and the followed insert
NNNNNNNNNNNNNNNGNCTTTCGACTGAGCCTTTCGTTTTATTTGAAGCTTATTTAATTACCTGCAGGGA
ATTCGGATCCTTAGCAACCTCTTAGTCTTAAGACAAGATGTAAGGTCGACTCCTTCTGAATGTTGTAATC
AGACAGCGTTCTACCGTCCTCGAGCTGCTTACCGGCAAAGATCAATCTTTGTTGATCAGGTGGAATTCCT
TCCTTGTCTTGAATTTTAGCCTTAACGTTTTCGATGGTATCGGATGGTTCAACTTCCAGAGTTATGGTTT
TACCGGTTAACGTCTTGACGAAGATCTGAGCGGACTGAAAATACAGGTTTTCAGAGCTCGAATTAGTCTG
CGCGTCTTTCAGGGCTTCATCGACAGTCTGACGACCGCTGGCGGCGTTGATCACCGCAGTACGCACGGCA
TACCAGAAAGCGGACATCTGCGGGATGTTCGGCATGATTTCACCTTTCTGGGCGTTTTCCATAGTGGCGG
CAATACGCGGATCTTTCACCAACTCTTCCTCGTAAGACTTCAGCGCTACGGNNCCCAGCGGTTTGTCTTT
ATTAACCGCTTCCAGACCTTCATCAGTCAGCANATAGTTTTCGANNNNCNTTTGCCAGCTNNTTGTTCNN
ACTNNNNNNTNAATACNTGNNNTNNNNNNNNNACCNAACGGNNGNNNNNACCNTGANGNNNGNNNNNNAC
GNTNCNNCNNNATNNNTTGNNGNNNCNANNTGNNCNNGCCNNNNNCNTNGANNNNANCNCNNNTNNCNTN
NTNANGNNNNNNNNNNNANNGNNNNNNNNNNNNNNNNTNNNNGGNNNNNNTNNACNGNNNNNNNNNNNNN
ACCNTTNNNNNNNNTNNNCCNNNNNNNNNNNGGNAANNNNNNTNNNNNNNNANANNNNCNNNNNNAAANN
NNNNNNNNNNNNNNTNNNNNNAANNNNNNTNNNNNNNNNNNNCNNGNNNNNNNNNNNNNNN
